Addgene plasmid #191645: pXD70Tet(DadHR)-DadR-Pdadh-DadhABC(A2)
Purpose: E. coli - Eggerthella lenta shuttle plasmid (TetR), native promoter-dopamine dehydroxylase from dopamine-metabolizing E. lenta A2 strain with transcriptional regulator DadR
Depositing lab: Emily Balskus. Depositing organization: Harvard University. Publication: Genetic manipulation of the human gut bacterium Eggerthella lenta reveals a widespread family of transcriptional regulators. Dong X, Guthrie BGH, Alexander M, Noecker C, Ramirez L, Glasser NR, Turnbaugh PJ, Balskus EP. Nat Commun. 2022 Dec 9;13(1):7624. doi: 10.1038/s41467-022-33576-3. PubMed 36494336.
Backbone
  Vector backbone: pXD69m1
  Vector type: Bacterial Expression
Growth in bacteria
  Bacterial resistance: Ampicillin, 100 μg/mL
  Growth temperature: 37°C
  Growth strain: DH5alpha
  Growth instructions: E. lenta: Tetracycline 20 μg/mL
  Copy number: High Copy
Gene/Insert
  Gene/Insert name: Dopamine dehydroxylase
  Species: Eggerthella lenta
Terms and licenses: Academic/Nonprofit Terms; Industry Terms: Not Available to Industry
How to cite: pXD70Tet(DadHR)-DadR-Pdadh-DadhABC(A2) was a gift from Emily Balskus (Addgene plasmid # 191645 ; http://n2t.net/addgene:191645 ; RRID:Addgene_191645)
