[The description below was written by a language model from this plasmid's Addgene catalogue record and pLannotate feature annotations shown in this document.]
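Description:
pXD70Tet(DadHR)-DadR-Pdadh-DadhABC(A2) is a 13.7 kb bacterial expression plasmid built on the pXD69m1 backbone that shuttles between E. coli and the human gut actinobacterium Eggerthella lenta. In E. coli it is maintained at high copy from a ColE1/pUC-type origin and selected with ampicillin through the bla gene and its native promoter. In E. lenta, selection relies on tetracycline: the plasmid carries tetM, an Enterococcus-derived ribosomal protection protein that relieves tetracycline's inhibition of protein synthesis. The automated annotation does not identify the replicon that supports maintenance in E. lenta; roughly the first 2.9 kb and several other stretches are unannotated, so that element presumably lies in an unlabelled region. T7Te and rrnB T1 terminators insulate the cassettes from read-through transcription, and a BioBrick prefix remnant marks a cloning junction.

The payload is the dopamine dehydroxylase locus from the dopamine-metabolizing E. lenta strain A2, expressed from its native promoter (Pdadh) together with the transcriptional regulator DadR. The feature table recognizes only dadH, the roughly 3 kb catalytic subunit gene on the reverse strand. This enzyme removes the para-hydroxyl group of dopamine to give m-tyramine, as part of the interspecies gut bacterial pathway for L-dopa metabolism. The remaining genes implied by the name (the other DadhABC components and dadR) are not annotated but likely occupy the unlabelled sequence flanking dadH. Keeping the regulator and native promoter alongside the enzyme genes preserves the natural control circuit, so the construct suits studies of how DadR governs dehydroxylase expression and of dopamine metabolism in E. lenta, for example by introducing the A2 locus into other strains.
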