Features (pLannotate 1.2.2; 8 found; start..end, strand, type, name):
   2915..4828    +  CDS            tetM: TET1_ENTFL - Also known as tet(M). Experimental evidence at protein level: Swiss-Prot protein existence level 1. Abolishes the inhibitory effect of tetracyclin on protein synthesis by a non-covalent modification of the ribosomes. From Enterococcus faecalis (Streptococcus faecalis).
   4957..4984    -  terminator     T7Te terminator: phage T7 early transcription terminator
   6510..9560    -  CDS            dadH: DADH_EGGLN - Experimental evidence at protein level: Swiss-Prot protein existence level 1. Involved in drug metabolism, as part of an interspecies gut bacterial pathway for Levodopa (L-dopa) metabolism, acting on dopamine produced by Enterecoccus L-dopa decarboxylase. Removes the para hydroxyl group of dopamine to produce m-tyramine (3-tyramine). It is possible that dopamine dehydroxylation influences the multiple side effects of L-dopa administration linked to dopamine production in the treatment of Parkinson's disease. From Eggerthella lenta (Eubacterium lentum).
  11417..11436   -  misc_feature   BioBrick prefix: BioBrick prefix for parts that start with "ATG"
  11679..11783   +  promoter       AmpR promoter: bla
  11784..12644   +  CDS            AmpR: β-lactamase; bla; confers resistance to ampicillin, carbenicillin, and related antibiotics
  12815..13403   +  rep_origin     ori: high-copy-number ColE1/pMB1/pBR322/pUC origin of replication
  13584..13655   -  terminator     rrnB T1 terminator: transcription terminator T1 from the E. coli rrnB gene
>Addgene plasmid #191645 | pXD70Tet(DadHR)-DadR-Pdadh-DadhABC(A2) | addgene full sequence | sequence record 375920 | Addgene NGS Result
AAACGCTGGCGAGACGAAGGTGAAGCTCTGGGAGGGCATCTGCTACCCAGAGAACATGCGCGATGACTGG
CAGGACGAGATAGACGACATTCTTCAAGTGCCTTTCGCTTATGCGGTTCACGACATAGACCATGACCAGA
AGAGCAAGCAGCGCAAGACGCATGCGCACGTCATTGTTGTCTGGGGCGGCAACACGACACGCAAGGCAAT
CATCAACGTCTTGAACCGATTGAGCGCGGACGGCAAGAAGTGCTGTTCGTCAGCCGAGCCAATCAACAAC
ATCAGGCATGCGTATGACTATCTGATTCACGACACGGCTTCCTGTCGCAAGAAGGGCAAGGAGCTGTATC
CGGTCGAAGCACGCATCGAGGGAAACAACTTCGACATTGGTCAGCTCGAACAGCTCTCGACTAAGGACAA
GCAGGACATGCTCTTCGAGTTGGTCGGCTTCATCATGTGCGAGAGGTTCGAGACCATCAACGATTTCACG
GCTGCGGCGCTGAGGGAGTTTCCCGAGCAGTACCGCGAAATCATCGTGGGGTACAACTCGATTCTCGAGC
GCTATTGTCGCGGGAACTATCTGAACGCCGAACGTAAGCGCAAGTGCGTGGAACAGTCAGGTGCCAAAGA
GTAGTCGGGTCAATGCAGCAATGCGTGACTACGGGGCGGCGTGGTCTGCGCTCGCGCAGATCTAAGCCGA
CTCGTTCACGGATTGCGGAATTGACGCGACGGCCAACCGAATAGACCAGACTTGATTAAGGGTCGATGGA
CGCTCTGCTCCATCGACCCTTTCCTTGCCCGTGTCTCGACTGGATGAGACCTGCAGAATCGGGCGGCTCA
TTATTTTTCGCTAACTACGTCCGAAAAATAATGTGTCCGAAAAATAATGTGACAAATGACAAATGACAAA
TGACCACAGGGGGGCCACTACGACGGCCCCCCTAATAGTGCCGTGTGCCGTGTGCCGAACCGCAGGTAGA
TTGAGGGGTGGTTCGGAGGGGCGAAGTCCCTCCGTTCGGCGCTCGCGCCGATGGCCCGAGGGCCGTGAGC
GAAGCCGCGAACGGGCAAGGGCTGGGGGGTCTCGGGGGGAACGCCCGAGCGGGTGCAGGGCTGGCCCTGC
CACGTCCTTAGCGTAGCTAAGGTCTAACGTGCTAGACTTTAGTCGATTAAGTCTGTACGGTTCGGAGGTT
TCCATGGCTCACATCGCGAAATACAAGGCTCCATCGGTCGGGCACATGCTTGCCCACTACCGCCGCGACC
GCAGCAGCCTGGAGCGCGACAACATCGACCCCGAGCGCATCAAGAACGACTTGGTGGTCGGCCACTACAC
GAACAAGGACGGCAAGCTCGTTGTGGGGCGCGTGGAGCCGCGCGATGGCGAGCCGAACTGGGGCACGGTG
GAGAGCCGCATCGAGCGCGTGAACGAGGCCCAGAAGGCCGCAGGGAAGCGTGCCACGCGCAAGGATGCGG
TCGTTATGGCTGACGTTGTTGTGACGCTTCCCGACAATGTGCGCAAGGGCGATGAGGACAGGTTCTTCCG
TCTCACGTACTGGTACCTGTCGAAGAAGTTCGGCATCGAGAACATGATGGGCGGGTACGTCCACAAGGAC
GAGGTGTTGAAGGATGGCACGCCCGCCCGCGACCACATGCACGTGCCGTTCACGCCCATCCTAGATGGAC
GGTTCAACTACAAGCAGATGTGCCCCCGCAGCTTCTACCGGAGCATGCACAAGGAGCTTGGGGATTACCT
AGAGGGGCGCATGGGCTACCGCCCTGCAATCGAGCTTGACGAGGAGACGCGGGCGCAGCGTGTATACACG
GACAAGTCCGTGGATATCGACAAGGTACGCTGTGCGGTCGATAAGGCCGTGGTTGAACCTGCGAAGGACG
AAGCGGCGCGAATCGTCGCGGCGGCTAGGGAAGAAGCCGCCGCTTTACTGAATGATGCCGAAACGCGTAA
GGCAGAGCTTGTTACCGAGATTGCCGACAAGGAGGGTGACCTTGCCGAGCTTGACAGCCAGCTCGAGGAC
GTGAAGCTCGATATCGAAGATGAGCAAGACCGATTGGAGTGTCTTCGGCAACGAGCGGACGGAGTTGCGC
GAGACATTGGAGAGCTTCAACCCATCGCTACCGAGGTTCGGGGCTGGGAAGCTGCGGGAAAAGCTGAGCG
CGGCGCAATCCTCGATAACATCGTTGTTAAGTGCGATGGACTCGCGAGCCGCATCAGAGCAGGAGTTGCG
GGAATGCGAATCAAAGTGGAAGAGCTTAGAAGTCGAATATCGCGCCCGCTCGAATATCTGATGCGCAGGG
AACAGCCAAGGCAACAGAGCCTTAATGACGTGCTGCGCGATGCGCAGCGGGCGGCGGATGCGTGGAACCG
CGACCACGCTGCACCGCAGAGGACGTATCGCGGGCGGGCTAGATGATGTGTTATAGTAGTACCTGTAATA
CACGACAAGGAGGTGCGACGCGAAAAAACCCCGCTGAAGCGGGGTTTTTTGCGCACCACAGCAGACAGCA
GAAAACATTCTGAACGCTAGGAAGCCGGTATGATTGTTACATATAAGGGGAAGAAAAATTTCTTTTAGGT
ACTTGCTTTCCTAAAACTGATGTGATACAATGATTTAATCCAGAAAAGGAGTAAAAAATATGCGGCAAGG
TATTCTTAAATAAAACTATAATCAAATAGTGGGAACAAAGGATTATGATAGCTCCTTTTGTAGGGACTTA
GTTTTTTGTACCCAATTTAAGAATACTTTTGCCTTATCAATTTTGACATATCCCCAAAAACAGCAATCAC
AAACAGGTGTATGCTGTATATGTGTATGTCCGCAACTTATAATCCCCAGTGGTAAAAGTATTTTACTGCT
GGGGATTTTTATGCCCTTTGGGGCTGTAAAGGGAGGACAATCACATGAAAATAATCAATATTGGAATTCT
TGCCCATGTAGACGCTGGAAAGACGACCTTGACGGAGAGCCTGCTATATGCCAGCGGAGCCATTTCAGAA
CCGGGGAGCGTCGAAAAAGGGACAACGAGGACGGACACCATGTTTTTGGAGCGGCAGCGTGGGATTACCA
TTCAAGCGGCAGTCACTTCCTTCCAGTGGCACAGATGTAAAGTTAACATTGTGGATACGCCCGGCCACAT
GGATTTTTTGGCGGAGGTGTACCGCTCTTTGGCTGTTTTAGATGGGGCCATCTTGGTGATCTCCGCTAAA
GATGGCGTGCAGGCCCAGACCCGTATTCTGTTCCATGCCCTGCGGAAAATGAACATTCCCACCGTTATCT
TTATCAACAAGATCGACCAGGCTGGCGTTGATTTGCAGAGCGTGGTTCAGTCTGTTCGGGATAAGCTCTC
CGCCGATATTATCATCAAGCAGACGGTGTCGCTGTCCCCGGAAATAGTCCTGGAGGAAAATACCGACATA
GAAGCATGGGATGCGGTCATCGAAAATAACGATGAATTATTGGAAAAGTATATCGCAGGAGAACCAATCA
GCCGGGAAAAACTTGCGCGGGAGGAACAGCAGCGGGTTCAAGACGCCTCCCTGTTCCCAGTCTATCATGG
CAGCGCCAAAAATGGCCTTGGCATTCAACCGTTGATGGATGCGGTGACAGGGCTGTTCCAACCGATTGGG
GAACAGGGGGGCGCCGCCCTATGCGGCAGCGTTTTCAAGGTTGAGTACACCGATTGCGGCCAGCGGCGTG
TCTATCTACGGTTATACAGCGGAACGCTGCGCCTGCGGGATACGGTGGCCCTGGCCGGGAGAGAAAAGCT
GAAAATCACAGAGATGCGTATTCCATCCAAAGGGGAAATTGTTCGGACAGACACCGCTTATCAGGGTGAA
ATTGTTATCCTTCCCAGCGACAGCGTGAGGTTAAACGATGTATTAGGGGACCAAACCCGGCTCCCTCGTA
AAAGGTGGCGCGAGGACCCCCTCCCCATGCTGCGGACGGCGATTGCGCCGAAAACGGCAGCGCAAAGAGA
ACGGCTGCTGGACGCTCTTACGCAACTTGCGGATACTGACCCGCTTTTGCGTTGCGAAGTGGATTCCATC
ACCCATGAGATCATTCTTTCTTTTTTGGGCCGGGTGCAGTTGGAGGTTGTTTCCGCTTTGCTGTCGGAAA
AATACAAGCTTGAAACAGTGGTAAAGGAACCCTCCGTCATTTATATGGAGCGGCCGCTCAAAGCAGCCAG
CCACACCATCCATATCGAGGTGCCGCCCAACCCGTTTTGGGCATCCATAGGACTGTCTGTTACACCACTC
TCGCTTGGCTCCGGTGTACAATACGAGAGCCGGGTTTCGCTGGGATACTTGAACCAGAGTTTTCAAAACG
CTGTCAGGGATGGTATCCGTTACGGGCTGGAGCAGGGCTTGTTCGGCTGGAACGTAACGGACTGTAAGAT
TTGCTTTGAATACGGGCTTTATTACAGTCCGGTCAGCACGCCGGCGGACTTCCGCTCATTGGCCCCGATT
GTATTGGAACAGGCATTGAAGGAATCGGGGACGCAGCTGCTGGAACCTTATCTCTCCTTCATCCTCTATG
CGCCCCAGGAATACCTTTCCAGGGCTTATCATGATGCACCGAAATACTGTGCCACCATCGAAACGGCCCA
GGTAAAAAAGGATGAAGTTGTCTTTACTGGCGAGATTCCCGCCCGCTGTATACAGGCATACCGTACTGAT
CTGGCCTTTTACACCAACGGGCGGAGCGTATGCCTTACAGAGCTGAAAGGATATCAGGCCGCTGTCGGTC
AGCCGGTCATCCAGCCCCGCCGTCCAAACAGCCGCCTGGACAAGGTGCGCCATATGTTTCAGAAGGTAAT
GTAAATCGTTAAGGGATCAACTTTGGGAGAGAGTTCAAAATTGATCCTTTTTTTATAACAGGAATTAAAT
AATAAAAAAGCCGGATTAATAATCTGGCTTTTTATATTCTCTCTCTAGTATATAAACGCAGAAAGGCCCA
CCCGAAGGTGAGCCAGTGTGAGTCGACTAGTTTAGTACATCAGGACCACTGGGTAGCCCAGCTGGTAGAT
CAGCACGCGAAACATCACGGAGGTGGCCAGCGCGCCGATGGCGGCGACGACCATGAGCGTCTTGGAGGCG
CCCACCTTCTTCTTCGCCACGAAGGCGCAGGCCGCAGCCACGATCACGGAGACGATGGAGCCCCAGAACA
TGGGCGCTCCCGCGCCGGACACCATGACGGTCATCAGGCTGTCGACGTGCGTGGGGGCCGTGGTCATCGA
TGTCGGGTCGGCGTAGTAGCCGAATTGCGCGATCTTCGCCATGGCGCAGGCGATGACGAACACCACGTCG
GCCACGATCTGCACGAGGGCCGCGATGAACGTCAGCTGGATGCCCGTCGCCTCGACGGCCTCGTCCTTCT
TCAGGATGGAGATCAGCCAGACGGCCGCGGCGCCCAGGAGGCACGCGTTGCCCAGATAGAACGCCACGAG
CGCCAGGCCCCACGCGGGACGGGCCGGCATGAGGTAGGAGTGCGCGGTGGCGACCATCATGAGCACGGCA
ACCGCGAGGGTCGCCCAGGCCAGCGCCTTGGGAACGGGCTTGCCGCCTCGAAGGACCACGAACCATGCGA
CGATGACGATGGCCAGCGCCACGCATCCGATGAGCTCCTGGGTGATGCCCGACGTGATGTGCCCGAAGCC
GTTGAAGATGCGCTCCCAGTGCTCGAGGTGCAGGAAGGCTCCGATGCCGCCTACCACCAGCGAGACGGCG
GACGTGATGAGCGCGGTCATCTGCAGGTTCCTGCCCTGGCCCTTGAGCGCCAGGATGGACATGCCGCCCA
GCGTGCCGCAGGTCAAGCATACGAACAGCGTGAAGATGACGAGAGGCCACTGCGTTTCCATTACTCATCA
CCTCCTTCCCAGTGATGGTCGCGTAGGATGTAGGAGTACGACGGCTTGTTGCCCACGTCGGGCAGCTTGT
GCACGTCGGCGTCGGTGAACGGCTCCAGGAACTCCACCATCTTGCGGCGCTTGCCCAGCGGGTCCTCGGA
GCCCTCGAACGACTCGTAGCCGGCCTCGGTGTCGCCGATCCAGCGGGCGTTGCCGCCGCACTGGCTGACG
CACTGGGGCAGCTCGCCCTGCGACAGCTTCTGCTCGCACAGCGTGCACTTCTCGACGACCTTCTCCTCCT
CGTTGAGGTAGCGGACGCCGTAGGGGCAGGCCATGACGCAGAACTGGCAGCCGATGCACTTCTCCTTGTC
GATCTGGATGGAGCCGTCCTCGGCCACGTGCGACGCCTCGGTGGGGCACACCTTCACGCACTCGGGGTTC
TCGCAGTGCTGGCAGCTGATGGGCAGGAAGTACATGTACACGTCGGGGTACTGCCCTGATCCGCCCGGGA
TGGGGTTCGGCCCCACGCGCACCACTTTGTTCCAGTAGCTGCCGATGGGCACGTTGTTGACCGCCTTGCA
GGCGACCGAGCACGCCAGGCAGCCCACGCACCGGTTGAGGTCGGTGATGATAGCCTTCGTCATGGTTTAC
TCCCTCCCTTCGTAGGTAGGCAGCCATTCCTTCAGACGGGGGTCGTCGGAGGTATGGATGATGGGCGTGC
CGGTGGAGTCGCACGGCACGGGGTTGTTGAACGGCGAGTTCTCGGGCGTGGCCTTGTAGATCTTCACCTG
GTAGGCGCGCAGGTTGGACGTGCCGGAGTGCGGGTCCTGGGCGTAGTGGTCGATCAGCTGGTTCACCTGG
GAGAACTGCCAGCCGTGGCCGGCGTCCTTCACCTCGGGGTACCACCACGTGTGCTCGAGGTTGATGACGT
CTTCCTTCACGCCGTAGTACAGGTCAGCCACTTCGCGGATCTTGCCCCACTCGGTTTCGATCCACACCCA
GTCGCCCTGCTCGATGCCGTACTCGGCGGCCGTCTTCGGGTTGATCTCCACGCGCGGCACGGGCCACAGC
TCGCGGCACCAGGGAAGCTGGCGATGCTCGGAGTGGAAGTACACCGGGATGCGACGGCCGGTGGTGGCGG
TCAGCGGGTACTCCTTGATGCGGTCGCCGTCCTTCGGGCCGTGAGGCGGCTCGGTGTAGGTGGGAAGCCT
CCACTCGGGATGGTCGGGATGGTGCGATTCCATGACGGTGGACCAGATCTCCTGCTTCATCGTCGGGGTG
AACCAGCCCGGCTTCCAGTCGCCGATGCCCTTGCCGGCCGTGTAGTCGAGGCGGCCCCACACGCGGTCGC
GTGCGCGCATCGCGCCGGTCTGGTAGCGGCGGTACGTGCCCCAGTTGCGCGGCTCGATGTCCTTCGCCTG
CCACCAGCCGTGCTCCTGGAAGGCCTTGACGTACTCGTCCCACGTCTTGTACTTGGGCGTGACCTCGGCC
ATCGGAACGCCGTGGCGCTCGAACGTGGGCTTGCCGTTCTCGACGTGCCACGTGGTGTAGGTCAGCTCGT
CGTCGGTGAGCAGCTTGATGGAGTCGTCCAGCTGCCAGTTGATGTCGGGCCACTCGTTGCCCGGCTCGTC
GGTCCACTTCCAGTTCATGCGGCGGGCGAGGTCCATGACGATCTCGGGATCGTACTTGGCTTCCGCGGGC
GGCTGCACGCACTTGACCGTGGCGCCCATGGCGCCGGCGGAACCTTGGCTGGCGCGCGGCGAGTTGAGCT
CGATCCAATGGGCCACCGGCAGGATGATGTCGGCGGTGTCGTTCTGCGGCGTGTGCCACAGGTTGAGGTC
CACGTAGAAGTCAAGCGAGCACAGGGCCTCCCAGGCGCGCGTGGTGTTCGTCTGGCTCATGAAGTTGCCG
GACTCGTTCCAGAGGGCGCGCACCGGGTAGGGGTCGCCCGTGATGACGGCGTCCCACAGCGAATGGCTGT
CGCACCAGTACTGCCACCAGCCCAGAAGCGGGAACTTGTCGATGCCGATCTGCTTGCGGTTGACTTCCTC
CGGCGGGGTGGTGGCGCCGGGGGCCCAGGCGCTGAAGCCCTGGAGGTCGCCGTCGATGGGGACGATGGTC
GGGCCGCGGTTGCCGCCCGGGGTGTCCATGTTGCCGGTGATGCCCACGAGGTTGTCGAAGGCGCGGCAGT
TCTGGATGGCGCTGCAGAAGTGCTCGACCGCCAGCATGTACTGGATGCCGCCGTTGCCGTAGCCGGTGGA
CGGGTCGATGCGCGTGCCGTAGGCCGTGGCCGCCGCCTCGATCTCGGAGGCGGGGATGCCGGTGATCTCG
GCCGCCACCTCGGGCTTGTACTCGGCGGCGCGGGCCTTGTAGTGCTCCCACACCGGCTTGACCTTCACGG
TCTTGCCGTCCTTCAGCGTGATCTCGAACTCGCCTTCCAGCGCGGGGTCGATGGCGGGGTCGAACGGCAT
GGGATCGGGCAGCCAGCCCTGCGTCTGGCCCGGCAGCAGGTTGTCCTGCGCGGCCTCGCGGCCTTGGCGC
GCCTTCTCGGAGTCGTAGTTCTCGCCCTCCCAGAAGCCGCCGGTCTCGTCGATGACGCCTTCCTGGTCGG
CGTTGAACCAGGTGAACGCGCCGTACTCGTGCTCGACGCCCTCGGCCTTCAGCTTCTCCCAGTTGTTGTC
GTACACGAGGAACTTATAGGGGCTGCCGCCCTCCTTGATGTCGCTTTCCTTGAGCAGCGCGGTTTTCACG
TCCCAGTAGGAACCGTCGGTGCGCACGGTGGGGAAGCCGGAGGGCTCCATGTCCTCGCACACGAGGAACG
GGGCGTTCGTCCACTTCTTCACGTACAGCTCGTCGTAGAGCTTCTTCTCGATGATGACGTTCGTCCAGGC
CAGGGCCAGGGCGCCGTCGGTGCCGGGGCGCAGGTGCTGCCAGTAGTCGGCTTCCTTGCCCATGTTGGCC
ATGCGGGGGTCGACGCTGATGTGCACGTCGGCGCGCGATGCCACGTCCACCGTGGTGCGGCAGGAGTCGT
CGTAGTTGGACAGCTCGGACGCGCCGCCCCACTGCACGTACACTTTCGGGCGCGTGATGGTTTCCATCCA
CGACATGGCGAACTGCGACACCATGGTGGTGGCGAAGTGGCGCGGGCCCTTGCAGATCTGCCAGGCCTCA
ACGTTGTTCGGCGTTTCCAGCATGTTCTTCAGGATGGACTCCGAGTGCATGCACCAGATGCGCGACGTGC
CCACCTGGCAGGCGATGGCCTCGCCGCCGTGCTTCGCCTTGATGTCCATGAAGTTGTCCACGATGGACTG
CATGGCCTCGTCCCACGAGATGCGCTGCCAGCCGGGCTCCTCGCCCTTCGGGTTCGTGCGCTTCATGGGA
TAGTGCAGACGGTCGGGGTGGTACGCCGCCTGGATGGACGACTGCGACTTCGTGCAGCAGTTGCCCATGG
ACTGGAACGCTCCCTCGTCGCCCTCGACGCGTATGGCCCGCCCGTTCTGGACGATGACCTTGACGCCGCA
CTCCATCTTGCCGCAGCCGCGGCAGCACGTTTTCACGGCCACGGTGTCGTTGCCGGACACGCTGCTGTAC
GTCTCTTCGGCCAGCGCGGTGTGCGTCGAAGCGCCGAACGCCGCGGCTGCCGCACCGGTGATGGCGGCGG
TCTTGACGAACGTGCGTCGTGACATGGTCAGGTTACCCATACTCCTCCTCCTTCTTTCTCCTCGTTCTCG
TCTTGCTCGTCTTCGTTCGTGCGATCGGGGAGGGGGGCTGCCGGGTGAAGCCTCGGGCTCCGAACCGGTG
CAAAGTCCCCGTGTCGCTTGGGCCGACCATACGGATGCGAGGGGGTGCAGAGCATCGTCCAAAGGTTGGA
AAGCAGGTTCGACCGCATCATAAATTCTTATGATCTTGTGATCATGAAAAATTCGATAGTGCTTTGAACT
GGGGAAACTTTAACCGTAGGTCATAAATTATTCTGAAACTAGAATAGTTTCCTCAAAGAGGGCCGCTCAT
CTTTTCCGTATAATCGAACCCGTCGACAGAGGGGTCGGCGCGAGCGACGTTATGTACGGGCTCACAGGGG
GTGGGGCATGGAAAAGCTTCGGAGTGCATGGGATACCGCGTTGGGGACGAGCCTTTCCCTCAAGCGCATC
GCGGGCGCGGCCTTGCAATGGCTTTGGATGCTCATGATGTTCTACAGCATCGTGCCGTACGGCTTCTCGT
CGGACGTGCGCGGCTCGCTGTACGTCAGCCTGATCATATCGCTGGTGGCCATGGTGGTGACCATGCTGTT
CGTCTCCGTCATCGTGCGGCGCGAGCGGGTGAGCGGCAACCGCTCCATCGTGCTGGGATCGGCCATCATG
ATGAGCGCGGGCAGCGTGCTCACGCCGTTCTCCGATCCTACCACGCCCGTCGGCATGCTGGTGCTGGGCC
TGAGCGCGGTCATGACCGGCACGGGCTCGGCCGTGCTGTTCTTGTGCTGGATCGAGCTCGAGTCGGGGCT
GGGAGGCCGCTTGGCGCTTGTGGAGCTTGCCTCGTCGCTGTGCATCGCGTTCGTCGTGGGGTTCTTGCTG
ATCGTAGGGCCGGCGATACCCGTCATCGTGCTCATCGTTGTCATGCCCGTGCTTTCGGCGGCAGCTCTCA
GGCGCAGCGCGCCCGATACGCCGCAGCTGCCGCGCGAGCCCGAGCAGCCTTTGTCGCGCCATACGGCGAC
CCTGTTCGCGAAGGCGCTTCTGGGCGCGGTGCTCATCGGCATGTTGATGGGGTTCTTCGACGTGGTGTCG
GGGTTCAAAACCTACGAGGTGCAGGACATCTTCGGCACGTACCTGTTTCTGGCGGGCTTCATCGGAGCGT
TGGCCATCTGCCTGATAGCCGTGTTCCTGCAGCGCGACAGCGTGTTCTTCTCGTACCGCGTCTCCATGCT
GATGCTGTGCTTGGGATGCTTGTCCACGCCGTTCATGGCCGACAACAACACGTATTCGAGCGCGCTTATC
TTCGGCGGCTACCACTGCTTCGTGCTGGTGCTGTGCGTGGTGTGCATCGACGTGGCGTCCAGCTTCCGCG
TGAGCCCGGCGCGGACGATCGGCCTGGGGTTCGTGGCGCTGTACGGCGGCGAGACCGCAGGCCAGCTGTT
CGCCCATTCGCTGGAGGCGACCGGGGTCAGCATGTTCGACCTCACGCTGGTCACGCTGGTGGCCGTGTCG
CTGCTGTTCATCGCGCATTTGTTCCTGTTCACGGAGACCGACCTCATCAAAATCGGCATCGGCGAGGTCA
GCCTGATGGGCACGGTGCCCGAAGAGGCCGCCGACGACCCGGCCGACCCGGTGGATCCGTGCGCGCTGAT
CGCGGAGCGCTTCGCCCTGTCGCCGCGCGAGACCGACGTGCTTCCGCTGCTGCTGGAGGGCCGCACCATC
TCGCGCATCCAGGAGACGCTGTTCATCTCGGCGGGCACGGTGAGCACGCATATCCGCCACATCTACCAGA
AGACGGGCGTGGACAATCGCCAGGAGCTCATCGACCTGGCCCACGAGACGGCCGCGCAGGACGAGGCGGT
CTGAATCTAGAAGCGGCCGCGAATTCAGAATAGTAATACAGGATCCGAATCGTTTCAGTTGCCGCCGGAT
TAATAATCAAATAACCGTTCCTAAAAAATGCCCTCTTGGGTTATCAAGAGGGTCATTATATTTCGCAAAA
AACCCCGCTTCGGCGGGGTTTTTTCGCCTTGAAGACGAAAGGGCCTCGTGATACGCCTATTTTTATAGGT
TAATGTCATGATAATAATGGTTTCTTAGACGTCAGGTGGCACTTTTCGGGGAAATGTGCGCGGAACCCCT
ATTTGTTTATTTTTCTAAATACATTCAAATATGTATCCGCTCATGAGACAATAACCCTGATAAATGCTTC
AATAATATTGAAAAAGGAAGAGTATGAGTATTCAACATTTCCGTGTCGCCCTTATTCCCTTTTTTGCGGC
ATTTTGCCTTCCTGTTTTTGCTCACCCAGAAACGCTGGTGAAAGTAAAAGATGCTGAAGATCAGTTGGGT
GCACGAGTGGGTTACATCGAACTGGATCTCAACAGCGGTAAGATCCTTGAGAGTTTTCGCCCCGAAGAAC
GTTTTCCAATGATGAGCACTTTTAAAGTTCTGCTATGTGGCGCGGTATTATCCCGTGTTGACGCCGGGCA
AGAGCAACTCGGTCGCCGCATACACTATTCTCAGAATGACTTGGTTGAGTACTCACCAGTCACAGAAAAG
CATCTTACGGATGGCATGACAGTAAGAGAATTATGCAGTGCTGCCATAACCATGAGTGATAACACTGCGG
CCAACTTACTTCTGACAACGATCGGAGGACCGAAGGAGCTAACCGCTTTTTTGCACAACATGGGGGATCA
TGTAACTCGCCTTGATCGTTGGGAACCGGAGCTGAATGAAGCCATACCAAACGACGAGCGTGACACCACG
ATGCCTGCAGCAATGGCAACAACGTTGCGCAAACTATTAACTGGCGAACTACTTACTCTAGCTTCCCGGC
AACAATTAATAGACTGGATGGAGGCGGATAAAGTTGCAGGACCACTTCTGCGCTCGGCCCTTCCGGCTGG
CTGGTTTATTGCTGATAAATCTGGAGCCGGTGAGCGTGGGTCTCGCGGTATCATTGCAGCACTGGGGCCA
GATGGTAAGCCCTCCCGTATCGTAGTTATCTACACGACGGGGAGTCAGGCAACTATGGATGAACGAAATA
GACAGATCGCTGAGATAGGTGCCTCACTGATTAAGCATTGGTAACTGTCAGACCAAGTTTACTCATATAT
ACTTTAGATTGATTTAAAACTTCATTTTTAATTTAAAAGGATCTAGGTGAAGATCCTTTTTGATAATCTC
ATGACCAAAATCCCTTAACGTGAGTTTTCGTTCCACTGAGCGTCAGACCCCGTAGAAAAGATCAAAGGAT
CTTCTTGAGATCCTTTTTTTCTGCGCGTAATCTGCTGCTTGCAAACAAAAAAACCACCGCTACCAGCGGT
GGTTTGTTTGCCGGATCAAGAGCTACCAACTCTTTTTCCGAAGGTAACTGGCTTCAGCAGAGCGCAGATA
CCAAATACTGTCCTTCTAGTGTAGCCGTAGTTAGGCCACCACTTCAAGAACTCTGTAGCACCGCCTACAT
ACCTCGCTCTGCTAATCCTGTTACCAGTGGCTGCTGCCAGTGGCGATAAGTCGTGTCTTACCGGGTTGGA
CTCAAGACGATAGTTACCGGATAAGGCGCAGCGGTCGGGCTGAACGGGGGGTTCGTGCACACAGCCCAGC
TTGGAGCGAACGACCTACACCGAACTGAGATACCTACAGCGTGAGCTATGAGAAAGCGCCACGCTTCCCG
AAGGGAGAAAGGCGGACAGGTATCCGGTAAGCGGCAGGGTCGGAACAGGAGAGCGCACGAGGGAGCTTCC
AGGGGGAAACGCCTGGTATCTTTATAGTCCTGTCGGGTTTCGCCACCTCTGACTTGAGCGTCGATTTTTG
TGATGCTCGTCAGGGGGGCGGAGCCTATGGAAAAACGCCAGCAACGCGGCCCGAGATGCGCCGCGTGCGG
CTGCTGGAGATGGCGGACGCGATGGATATGTTCTGCCAAGGGTTGGTTTGCGCATTCACAGTTCTCCGCA
AGAATTGATTGGCTCCAATTCTTGGAGTGGTGAATCCGTTAGCGAGGTGCCGCCGGCATGAGCTCCTCTA
GTAGAGAGCGTTCACCGACAAACAACAGATAAAACGAAAGGCCCAGTCTTTCGACTGAGCCTTTCGTTTT
ATTTGAAAAAGAAAAGCCCCAGCAAGCTTGGCGGCAGCAGGGGCATTCGAGACAAGGAGATTATAGCATG
GCGGC
